>Addgene plasmid #13357 | pMXs-Ecat8 | addgene partial sequence | sequence record 19736 | 13357 with pBMN5'
TCCTCTGACTGCCGGATCTAGCTAGTTAATTAAGGATCCCAGTGTGGTGGTACGGGAAATCACAAGTTTG
TACAAAAAAGCAGGCTTTAGAAGGGCCAGGATGTTCGAGGTCCTGGTGCTGAAGATTGAAGATCCAGGTT
GCTTCTGGGTAATTATAAAAGGATGTAGTCATTTTTTAGAACAAGAAGTTGACTACCAAAAACTAAACAC
TGCCATGAATGACTTCTATAACAGCATGTGTCAGGACGTAGAAATGAAACCATTAATGCTGGAAGAAGGG
CAGGTGTGTGTGGTGTACTGCCAGGAGCTGAAGTGCTGGTGCAGGGCTCTGATTAAGTCCATCATCTCTT
CTGCAGACCATTACCTGGCAGAGTGTTTCCTGGTCGATTTTGCCAAGTATATTCCAGTAAAATCTAAAAA
CATCCGAGTTGCAGTAGAGTCTTTTATGCAGCTTCCTTACAGAGCAAAAAAATTCAGACTTTACGGTACA
AAGCCTGTGACATTGCACATTGACTTCTGTGAAGACAATGCTGAGATTGTACCTGCCACAAAATGGGACA
GTGCAGCCATCCAGTACTTTCAGAACCTTCTAAGAGCAACTACCCAAGTGGAAGCAAAACTATGTGCGGT
GGAAGAAGATACTTTTGAGGTTTACCTTTATGCAACAATAAAAAATGAAAAAGTTTGTGTTAATGATGAC
CTAGTTGCAAAGAATTTTGCTTATTATGTGTCACCAATGGGGAATAAAAACCTCAATCCTTTGGAGAAAC
CCAGGCAGAGTCTCAATTCGGTGACCTGCTCCAGTAAGCTCAGCCCATCACTTACTCTGTGGCCAATGCT
TCTACAAGGAAAAGACTATCACAGAA
