[The description below was written by a language model from this plasmid's Addgene catalogue record.]
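Description:
pMXs-Ecat8 is a retroviral mammalian expression plasmid built on the pMXs backbone (about 4.6 kb without insert), a Moloney murine leukemia virus-derived vector family widely used for gene transfer and expression cloning. It is maintained in E. coli as a high-copy plasmid under ampicillin selection. No feature table accompanies the record, so individual elements are not itemised. In pMXs-type vectors generally, the insert sits between the viral long terminal repeats downstream of the packaging signal. The 5′ LTR therefore serves as the promoter for the transgene, and the transcript can be packaged into virions when the plasmid is introduced into a retroviral packaging cell line. The record lists no mammalian selection marker, reporter or epitope tag.

The payload is a 1,224 bp mouse (M. musculus) sequence for ES cell associated transcript 8 (Ecat8), which maps to the gene now called Tdrd12. It was inserted by restriction enzyme cloning and carries no recorded mutations. Ecat8 belongs to a group of transcripts identified by their enriched expression in embryonic stem cells.

The plasmid is associated with the 2006 study in which pluripotent stem cells were induced from mouse embryonic and adult fibroblasts by defined factors. This suggests it served as one of the retrovirally delivered candidate genes tested for reprogramming activity, although the record does not describe its specific role. More generally, the construct is suited to producing retrovirus for stable, integrated expression of mouse Ecat8 in dividing mammalian cells, for example to study the gene's function in pluripotency or germline-related contexts.
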