Addgene plasmid #13357: pMXs-Ecat8
Depositing lab: Shinya Yamanaka. Depositing organization: Kyoto University, Center for iPS Cell Research and Application. Publication: Induction of pluripotent stem cells from mouse embryonic and adult fibroblast cultures by defined factors. Takahashi K, Yamanaka S. Cell. 2006 Aug 25. 126(4):663-76. 10.1016/j.cell.2006.07.024 PubMed 16904174.
Backbone
  Vector backbone: pMXs
  Backbone size w/o insert (bp): 4600
  Vector type: Mammalian Expression, Retroviral
Growth in bacteria
  Bacterial resistance: Ampicillin, 100 μg/mL
  Growth temperature: 37°C
  Growth strain: DH5alpha
  Copy number: High Copy
Gene/Insert
  Gene/Insert name: ES cell associated transcript 8 (alt name: Ecat8)
  Species: M. musculus (mouse)
  Insert size (bp): 1224
  Mutation: None
  Entrez Gene: Tdrd12 (a.k.a. ECAT8, EG434165, 2410004F06Rik, 2410070K17Rik)
  Cloning method: Restriction Enzyme
  Sequencing primers: 5′ pMX-S1811
Resource information
  A portion of this plasmid was derived from a plasmid made by: pMXs is from Dr. Toshio Kitamura of the University of Tokyo, the Institute of Medical Science. If you use this plasmid in a paper, please cite: Retrovirus-mediated gene transfer and expression cloning: powerful tools in functional genomics. Exp Hematol. 2003 Nov;31(11):1007-14. Kitamura T, Koshino Y, Shibata F, Oki T, Nakajima H, Nosaka T, Kumagai H.
Terms and licenses: Academic/Nonprofit Terms; Industry Terms: Not Available to Industry
Depositor comments: The sequence of primer pMX-S1811 is GAC GGC ATC GCA GCT TGG ATA CAC.
How to cite: pMXs-Ecat8 was a gift from Shinya Yamanaka (Addgene plasmid # 13357 ; http://n2t.net/addgene:13357 ; RRID:Addgene_13357)
